Addgene plasmid #238473: pLenti-SFNp-mRFP1
Purpose: Expresses higher mRFP1 fluorescence when NFkB is more active. Cloned into pLenti backbone
Depositing lab: Christopher Nelson. Depositing organization: University of Arkansas. Publication: A dual-fluorescence assay for gene delivery vehicle screening in macrophages with an inflammation-inducible reporter construct. Ivy A, Bess SN, Agrawal S, Kochar V, Stokes AL, Muldoon TJ, Nelson CE. BMC Methods. 2025;2(1):8. doi: 10.1186/s44330-025-00030-x. Epub 2025 May 8. PubMed 40352095.
Backbone
  Vector backbone: pLenti
  Backbone size w/o insert (bp): 7257
  Total vector size (bp): 8242
  Selectable markers: Puromycin
Growth in bacteria
  Bacterial resistance: Ampicillin, 100 μg/mL
  Growth temperature: 37°C
  Growth strain: NEB Stable
  Copy number: High Copy
Gene/Insert
  Gene/Insert name: SFNp-mRFP1
  Species: Synthetic
  Insert size (bp): 985
  Promoter: SFNp
  Cloning method: Gibson Cloning
  Sequencing primers: 5′ N/A
Terms and licenses: Academic/Nonprofit Terms; Industry Terms: Not Available to Industry
Depositor comments: Please visit https://doi.org/10.1101/2024.08.05.606664 for bioRxiv preprint.
How to cite: pLenti-SFNp-mRFP1 was a gift from Christopher Nelson (Addgene plasmid # 238473 ; http://n2t.net/addgene:238473 ; RRID:Addgene_238473)
