[The description below was written by a language model from this plasmid's Addgene catalogue record and pLannotate feature annotations shown in this document.]
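Description:
pLenti-SFNp-mRFP1 is a third-generation-style lentiviral transfer plasmid carrying an NF-κB-responsive red fluorescent reporter, built by Gibson assembly of a synthetic SFNp-mRFP1 insert of roughly 1 kb into a pLenti backbone (about 8.2 kb in total). In bacteria it is maintained through a high-copy ColE1/pUC-type origin and selected with ampicillin via the β-lactamase gene. The backbone also retains an f1 origin, an SV40 origin, lac regulatory remnants and T3/T7 promoters, which play no part in the reporter function.

The viral genome is transcribed from an RSV promoter fused to a truncated HIV-1 5' LTR, followed by the Ψ packaging signal with a gag fragment, the Rev response element for Rev-dependent nuclear export, and the cPPT/CTS. A second truncated LTR and an SV40 polyadenylation signal close the downstream end. Between these elements sits the reporter cassette: the SFNp promoter drives mRFP1, a monomeric DsRed derivative, and a WPRE follows to enhance transcript expression. The feature table annotates only a minimal CMV promoter upstream of mRFP1. The short unannotated region before it presumably holds the NF-κB-responsive part of SFNp, but the record does not describe its composition. A separate mouse PGK promoter drives puromycin N-acetyltransferase, so transduced mammalian cells can be selected regardless of reporter activity.

According to the record, mRFP1 fluorescence rises as NF-κB activity increases, making the construct an inflammation-inducible readout. The associated work uses it in a dual-fluorescence assay for screening gene delivery vehicles in macrophages.
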