Features (pLannotate 1.2.2; 27 found; start..end, strand, type, name):
    167..205     +  promoter       minimal CMV promoter: human cytomegalovirus (CMV) immediate early promoter
    310..987     +  CDS            mRFP1: monomeric derivative of DsRed (Campbell et al., 2002)
    989..1577    +  misc_feature   WPRE: woodchuck hepatitis virus posttranscriptional regulatory element
   1591..2090    +  promoter       PGK promoter: mouse phosphoglycerate kinase 1 promoter
   2111..2710    +  CDS            PuroR: puromycin N-acetyltransferase; pac from Streptomyces alboniger; confers resistance to puromycin
   2778..2915    +  CDS            nef (fragment): NEF_HV1LA - Experimental evidence at protein level: Swiss-Prot protein existence level 1. Extracellular Nef protein targets CD4(+) T-lymphocytes for apoptosis by interacting with CXCR4 surface receptors. From Human immunodeficiency virus type 1 group M subtype B (isolate Lai) (HIV-1).
   2901..3081    +  LTR            5' LTR (truncated): truncated 5' long terminal repeat (LTR) from HIV-1
   3153..3274    +  polyA_signal   SV40 poly(A) signal: SV40 polyadenylation signal
   3314..3449    +  rep_origin     SV40 ori: SV40 origin of replication
   3470..3488    -  promoter       T7 promoter: promoter for bacteriophage T7 RNA polymerase
   3496..3651    +  CDS            lacZα (fragment): LacZα fragment of β-galactosidase; lacZ fragment
   3656..4084    +  rep_origin     f1 ori (sequence partly withheld): f1 bacteriophage origin of replication; arrow indicates direction of (+) strand synthesis
   4137..4241    +  promoter       AmpR promoter: bla
   4242..5102    +  CDS            AmpR: β-lactamase; bla; confers resistance to ampicillin, carbenicillin, and related antibiotics
   5273..5861    +  rep_origin     ori: high-copy-number ColE1/pMB1/pBR322/pUC origin of replication
   6044..6136    +  CDS            lacI (fragment): lac repressor; lacI; The lac repressor binds to the lac operator to inhibit transcription in E. coli. This inhibition can be relieved by adding lactose or isopropyl-β-D-thiogalactopyranoside (IPTG).
   6149..6170    +  protein_bind   CAP binding site: CAP binding activates transcription in the presence of cAMP. E. coli catabolite activator protein
   6185..6215    +  promoter       lac promoter: promoter for the E. coli lac operon
   6223..6239    +  protein_bind   lac operator: The lac repressor binds to the lac operator to inhibit transcription in E. coli. This inhibition can be relieved by adding lactose or isopropyl-β-D-thiogalactopyranoside (IPTG). lac repressor encoded by lacI
   6284..6302    +  promoter       T3 promoter: promoter for bacteriophage T3 RNA polymerase
   6330..6556    +  promoter       RSV promoter: Rous sarcoma virus enhancer/promoter
   6557..6737    +  LTR            5' LTR (truncated): truncated 5' long terminal repeat (LTR) from HIV-1
   6784..6909    +  misc_feature   HIV-1 Ψ: packaging signal of human immunodeficiency virus type 1
   6893..7256    +  CDS            HIV-1 gag (fragment): gag protein from human immunodeficiency virus 1; gag
   7402..7635    +  misc_feature   RRE: The Rev response element (RRE) of HIV-1 allows for Rev-dependent mRNA export from the nucleus to the cytoplasm.
   8012..8112    +  CDS            Rev (fragment): human immunodeficiency virus 1 (HIV-1) Rev protein; rev; enhances nuclear export of unspliced and incompletely spliced viral mRNAs
   8131..8247    +  misc_feature   cPPT/CTS: central polypurine tract and central termination sequence of HIV-1
>Addgene plasmid #238473 | pLenti-SFNp-mRFP1 | addgene full sequence | sequence record 472675 | Addgene NGS Result
GGATCCACGGGATACCCCAGGGGCTCTCCAGGGAATCTCCGGGGATACTCCAGGGGGTTTCCGGGGAATC
CCCCGGGAGTTTCCTGGGAATTTCCCGGGATTTCCCCGGGGCATCCCGGGGACTCTCCTGGGATTTTCCA
GGGACATTCCTGGGACTTTCCTGCGCGGTAGGCGTGTACGGTGGGAGGTCTATATAAGCAGAGCTCGTTT
AGTGAACCGTCAGATCGCCTGGAGACGCCATCCACGCTGTTTTGACCTCCATAGAAGACACCGGGACCGA
TCCAGCCTCTCGACATTCGTGCCACCATGATGGCGAGTAGCGAAGACGTTATCAAAGAGTTCATGCGTTT
CAAAGTTCGTATGGAAGGTTCCGTTAACGGTCACGAGTTCGAAATCGAAGGTGAAGGTGAAGGTCGTCCG
TACGAAGGTACCCAGACCGCTAAACTGAAAGTTACCAAAGGTGGTCCGCTGCCGTTCGCTTGGGACATCC
TGTCCCCGCAGTTCCAGTACGGTTCCAAAGCTTACGTTAAACACCCGGCTGACATCCCGGACTACCTGAA
ACTGTCCTTCCCGGAAGGTTTCAAATGGGAACGTGTTATGAACTTCGAAGACGGTGGTGTTGTTACCGTT
ACCCAGGACTCCTCCCTGCAAGACGGTGAGTTCATCTACAAAGTTAAACTGCGTGGTACCAACTTCCCGT
CCGACGGTCCGGTTATGCAGAAAAAAACCATGGGTTGGGAAGCTTCCACCGAACGTATGTACCCGGAAGA
CGGTGCTCTGAAAGGTGAAATCAAAATGCGTCTGAAACTGAAAGACGGTGGTCACTACGACGCTGAAGTT
AAAACCACCTACATGGCTAAAAAACCGGTTCAGCTGCCGGGTGCTTACAAAACCGACATCAAACTGGACA
TCACCTCCCACAACGAAGACTACACCATCGTTGAACAGTACGAACGTGCTGAAGGTCGTCACTCCACCGG
TGCTTAACAATCAACCTCTGGATTACAAAATTTGTGAAAGATTGACTGGTATTCTTAACTATGTTGCTCC
TTTTACGCTATGTGGATACGCTGCTTTAATGCCTTTGTATCATGCTATTGCTTCCCGTATGGCTTTCATT
TTCTCCTCCTTGTATAAATCCTGGTTGCTGTCTCTTTATGAGGAGTTGTGGCCCGTTGTCAGGCAACGTG
GCGTGGTGTGCACTGTGTTTGCTGACGCAACCCCCACTGGTTGGGGCATTGCCACCACCTGTCAGCTCCT
TTCCGGGACTTTCGCTTTCCCCCTCCCTATTGCCACGGCGGAACTCATCGCCGCCTGCCTTGCCCGCTGC
TGGACAGGGGCTCGGCTGTTGGGCACTGACAATTCCGTGGTGTTGTCGGGGAAGCTGACGTCCTTTCCAT
GGCTGCTCGCCTGTGTTGCCACCTGGATTCTGCGCGGGACGTCCTTCTGCTACGTCCCTTCGGCCCTCAA
TCCAGCGGACCTTCCTTCCCGCGGCCTGCTGCCGGCTCTGCGGCCTCTTCCGCGTCTTCGCCTTCGCCCT
CAGACGAGTCGGATCTCCCTTTGGGCCGCCTCCCCGCCTGGAATTCTACCGGGTAGGGGAGGCGCTTTTC
CCAAGGCAGTCTGGAGCATGCGCTTTAGCAGCCCCGCTGGGCACTTGGCGCTACACAAGTGGCCTCTGGC
CTCGCACACATTCCACATCCACCGGTAGGCGCCAACCGGCTCCGTTCTTTGGTGGCCCCTTCGCGCCACC
TTCTACTCCTCCCCTAGTCAGGAAGTTCCCCCCCGCCCCGCAGCTCGCGTCGTGCAGGACGTGACAAATG
GAAGTAGCACGTCTCACTAGTCTCGTGCAGATGGACAGCACCGCTGAGCAATGGAAGCGGGTAGGCCTTT
GGGGCAGCGGCCAATAGCAGCTTTGCTCCTTCGCTTTCTGGGCTCAGAGGCTGGGAAGGGGTGGGTCCGG
GGGCGGGCTCAGGGGCGGGCTCAGGGGCGGGGCGGGCGCCCGAAGGTCCTCCGGAGGCCCGGCATTCTGC
ACGCTTCAAAAGCGCACGTCTGCCGCGCTGTTCTCCTCTTCCTCATCTCCGGGCCTTTCGACCTGCAGCC
CAAGCTTACCATGACCGAGTACAAGCCCACGGTGCGCCTCGCCACCCGCGACGACGTCCCCAGGGCCGTA
CGCACCCTCGCCGCCGCGTTCGCCGACTACCCCGCCACGCGCCACACCGTCGATCCGGACCGCCACATCG
AGCGGGTCACCGAGCTGCAAGAACTCTTCCTCACGCGCGTCGGGCTCGACATCGGCAAGGTGTGGGTCGC
GGACGACGGCGCCGCGGTGGCGGTCTGGACCACGCCGGAGAGCGTCGAAGCGGGGGCGGTGTTCGCCGAG
ATCGGCCCGCGCATGGCCGAGTTGAGCGGTTCCCGGCTGGCCGCGCAGCAACAGATGGAAGGCCTCCTGG
CGCCGCACCGGCCCAAGGAGCCCGCGTGGTTCCTGGCCACCGTCGGCGTCTCGCCCGACCACCAGGGCAA
GGGTCTGGGCAGCGCCGTCGTGCTCCCCGGAGTGGAGGCGGCCGAGCGCGCCGGGGTGCCCGCCTTCCTG
GAGACCTCCGCGCCCCGCAACCTCCCCTTCTACGAGCGGCTCGGCTTCACCGTCACCGCCGACGTCGAGG
TGCCCGAAGGACCGCGCACCTGGTGCATGACCCGCAAGCCCGGTGCCTGACGCCCGCCCCACGACCCGCA
GCGCCCGACCGAAAGGAGCGCACGACCCCATGCATCTCGAGGGCCCGGTACCTTTAAGACCAATGACTTA
CAAGGCAGCTGTAGATCTTAGCCACTTTTTAAAAGAAAAGGGGGGACTGGAAGGGCTAGCTCACTCCCAA
CGAAGACAAGATCTGCTTTTTGCTTGTACTGGGTCTCTCTGGTTAGACCAGATCTGAGCCTGGGAGCTCT
CTGGCTAACTAGGGAACCCACTGCTTAAGCCTCAATAAAGCTTGCCTTGAGTGCTTCAAGTAGTGTGTGC
CCGTCTGTTGTGTGACTCTGGTAACTAGAGATCCCTCAGACCCTTTTAGTCAGTGTGGAAAATCTCTAGC
AGTAGTAGTTCATGTCATCTTATTATTCAGTATTTATAACTTGCAAAGAAATGAATATCAGAGAGTGAGA
GGAACTTGTTTATTGCAGCTTATAATGGTTACAAATAAAGCAATAGCATCACAAATTTCACAAATAAAGC
ATTTTTTTCACTGCATTCTAGTTGTGGTTTGTCCAAACTCATCAATGTATCTTATCATGTCTGGCTCTAG
CTATCCCGCCCCTAACTCCGCCCATCCCGCCCCTAACTCCGCCCAGTTCCGCCCATTCTCCGCCCCATGG
CTGACTAATTTTTTTTATTTATGCAGAGGCCGAGGCCGCCTCGGCCTCTGAGCTATTCCAGAAGTAGTGA
GGAGGCTTTTTTGGAGGCCTAGGGACGTACCCAATTCGCCCTATAGTGAGTCGTATTACGCGCGCTCACT
GGCCGTCGTTTTACAACGTCGTGACTGGGAAAACCCTGGCGTTACCCAACTTAATCGCCTTGCAGCACAT
CCCCCTTTCGCCAGCTGGCGTAATAGCGAAGAGGCCCGCACCGATCGCCCTTCCCAACAGTTGCGCAGCC
TGAATGGCGAATGGG
[124 nt withheld, positions 3656-3779]
C
[91 nt withheld, positions 3781-3871]
A
[49 nt withheld, positions 3873-3921]
CCTTTGACGTTGGAGTCCACGTTCTTT
[37 nt withheld, positions 3949-3985]
ACCCTATCTCGGTCTATTCTTTTGATTTATAAGGGATTTTGCCGATTTCGGCCTATTGGTTAAAAAATGA
GCTGATTTAACAAAAATTTAACGCGAATTTTAACAAAATATTAACGCTTACAATTTAGGTGGCACTTTTC
GGGGAAATGTGCGCGGAACCCCTATTTGTTTATTTTTCTAAATACATTCAAATATGTATCCGCTCATGAG
ACAATAACCCTGATAAATGCTTCAATAATATTGAAAAAGGAAGAGTATGAGTATTCAACATTTCCGTGTC
GCCCTTATTCCCTTTTTTGCGGCATTTTGCCTTCCTGTTTTTGCTCACCCAGAAACGCTGGTGAAAGTAA
AAGATGCTGAAGATCAGTTGGGTGCACGAGTGGGTTACATCGAACTGGATCTCAACAGCGGTAAGATCCT
TGAGAGTTTTCGCCCCGAAGAACGTTTTCCAATGATGAGCACTTTTAAAGTTCTGCTATGTGGCGCGGTA
TTATCCCGTATTGACGCCGGGCAAGAGCAACTCGGTCGCCGCATACACTATTCTCAGAATGACTTGGTTG
AGTACTCACCAGTCACAGAAAAGCATCTTACGGATGGCATGACAGTAAGAGAATTATGCAGTGCTGCCAT
AACCATGAGTGATAACACTGCGGCCAACTTACTTCTGACAACGATCGGAGGACCGAAGGAGCTAACCGCT
TTTTTGCACAACATGGGGGATCATGTAACTCGCCTTGATCGTTGGGAACCGGAGCTGAATGAAGCCATAC
CAAACGACGAGCGTGACACCACGATGCCTGTAGCAATGGCAACAACGTTGCGCAAACTATTAACTGGCGA
ACTACTTACTCTAGCTTCCCGGCAACAATTAATAGACTGGATGGAGGCGGATAAAGTTGCAGGACCACTT
CTGCGCTCGGCCCTTCCGGCTGGCTGGTTTATTGCTGATAAATCTGGAGCCGGTGAGCGTGGGTCTCGCG
GTATCATTGCAGCACTGGGGCCAGATGGTAAGCCCTCCCGTATCGTAGTTATCTACACGACGGGGAGTCA
GGCAACTATGGATGAACGAAATAGACAGATCGCTGAGATAGGTGCCTCACTGATTAAGCATTGGTAACTG
TCAGACCAAGTTTACTCATATATACTTTAGATTGATTTAAAACTTCATTTTTAATTTAAAAGGATCTAGG
TGAAGATCCTTTTTGATAATCTCATGACCAAAATCCCTTAACGTGAGTTTTCGTTCCACTGAGCGTCAGA
CCCCGTAGAAAAGATCAAAGGATCTTCTTGAGATCCTTTTTTTCTGCGCGTAATCTGCTGCTTGCAAACA
AAAAAACCACCGCTACCAGCGGTGGTTTGTTTGCCGGATCAAGAGCTACCAACTCTTTTTCCGAAGGTAA
CTGGCTTCAGCAGAGCGCAGATACCAAATACTGTTCTTCTAGTGTAGCCGTAGTTAGGCCACCACTTCAA
GAACTCTGTAGCACCGCCTACATACCTCGCTCTGCTAATCCTGTTACCAGTGGCTGCTGCCAGTGGCGAT
AAGTCGTGTCTTACCGGGTTGGACTCAAGACGATAGTTACCGGATAAGGCGCAGCGGTCGGGCTGAACGG
GGGGTTCGTGCACACAGCCCAGCTTGGAGCGAACGACCTACACCGAACTGAGATACCTACAGCGTGAGCT
ATGAGAAAGCGCCACGCTTCCCGAAGGGAGAAAGGCGGACAGGTATCCGGTAAGCGGCAGGGTCGGAACA
GGAGAGCGCACGAGGGAGCTTCCAGGGGGAAACGCCTGGTATCTTTATAGTCCTGTCGGGTTTCGCCACC
TCTGACTTGAGCGTCGATTTTTGTGATGCTCGTCAGGGGGGCGGAGCCTATGGAAAAACGCCAGCAACGC
GGCCTTTTTACGGTTCCTGGCCTTTTGCTGGCCTTTTGCTCACATGTTCTTTCCTGCGTTATCCCCTGAT
TCTGTGGATAACCGTATTACCGCCTTTGAGTGAGCTGATACCGCTCGCCGCAGCCGAACGACCGAGCGCA
GCGAGTCAGTGAGCGAGGAAGCGGAAGAGCGCCCAATACGCAAACCGCCTCTCCCCGCGCGTTGGCCGAT
TCATTAATGCAGCTGGCACGACAGGTTTCCCGACTGGAAAGCGGGCAGTGAGCGCAACGCAATTAATGTG
AGTTAGCTCACTCATTAGGCACCCCAGGCTTTACACTTTATGCTTCCGGCTCGTATGTTGTGTGGAATTG
TGAGCGGATAACAATTTCACACAGGAAACAGCTATGACCATGATTACGCCAAGCGCGCAATTAACCCTCA
CTAAAGGGAACAAAAGCTGGAGCTGCAAGCTTAATGTAGTCTTATGCAATACTCTTGTAGTCTTGCAACA
TGGTAACGATGAGTTAGCAACATGCCTTACAAGGAGAGAAAAAGCACCGTGCATGCCGATTGGTGGAAGT
AAGGTGGTACGATCGTGCCTTATTAGGAAGGCAACAGACGGGTCTGACATGGATTGGACGAACCACTGAA
TTGCCGCATTGCAGAGATATTGTATTTAAGTGCCTAGCTCGATACATAAACGGGTCTCTCTGGTTAGACC
AGATCTGAGCCTGGGAGCTCTCTGGCTAACTAGGGAACCCACTGCTTAAGCCTCAATAAAGCTTGCCTTG
AGTGCTTCAAGTAGTGTGTGCCCGTCTGTTGTGTGACTCTGGTAACTAGAGATCCCTCAGACCCTTTTAG
TCAGTGTGGAAAATCTCTAGCAGTGGCGCCCGAACAGGGACTTGAAAGCGAAAGGGAAACCAGAGGAGCT
CTCTCGACGCAGGACTCGGCTTGCTGAAGCGCGCACGGCAAGAGGCGAGGGGCGGCGACTGGTGAGTACG
CCAAAAATTTTGACTAGCGGAGGCTAGAAGGAGAGAGATGGGTGCGAGAGCGTCAGTATTAAGCGGGGGA
GAATTAGATCGCGATGGGAAAAAATTCGGTTAAGGCCAGGGGGAAAGAAAAAATATAAATTAAAACATAT
AGTATGGGCAAGCAGGGAGCTAGAACGATTCGCAGTTAATCCTGGCCTGTTAGAAACATCAGAAGGCTGT
AGACAAATACTGGGACAGCTACAACCATCCCTTCAGACAGGATCAGAAGAACTTAGATCATTATATAATA
CAGTAGCAACCCTCTATTGTGTGCATCAAAGGATAGAGATAAAAGACACCAAGGAAGCTTTAGACAAGAT
AGAGGAAGAGCAAAACAAAAGTAAGACCACCGCACAGCAAGCGGCCGCTGATCTTCAGACCTGGAGGAGG
AGATATGAGGGACAATTGGAGAAGTGAATTATATAAATATAAAGTAGTAAAAATTGAACCATTAGGAGTA
GCACCCACCAAGGCAAAGAGAAGAGTGGTGCAGAGAGAAAAAAGAGCAGTGGGAATAGGAGCTTTGTTCC
TTGGGTTCTTGGGAGCAGCAGGAAGCACTATGGGCGCAGCGTCAATGACGCTGACGGTACAGGCCAGACA
ATTATTGTCTGGTATAGTGCAGCAGCAGAACAATTTGCTGAGGGCTATTGAGGCGCAACAGCATCTGTTG
CAACTCACAGTCTGGGGCATCAAGCAGCTCCAGGCAAGAATCCTGGCTGTGGAAAGATACCTAAAGGATC
AACAGCTCCTGGGGATTTGGGGTTGCTCTGGAAAACTCATTTGCACCACTGCTGTGCCTTGGAATGCTAG
TTGGAGTAATAAATCTCTGGAACAGATTTGGAATCACACGACCTGGATGGAGTGGGACAGAGAAATTAAC
AATTACACAAGCTTAATACACTCCTTAATTGAAGAATCGCAAAACCAGCAAGAAAAGAATGAACAAGAAT
TATTGGAATTAGATAAATGGGCAAGTTTGTGGAATTGGTTTAACATAACAAATTGGCTGTGGTATATAAA
ATTATTCATAATGATAGTAGGAGGCTTGGTAGGTTTAAGAATAGTTTTTGCTGTACTTTCTATAGTGAAT
AGAGTTAGGCAGGGATATTCACCATTATCGTTTCAGACCCACCTCCCAACCCCGAGGGGACCCGACAGGC
CCGAAGGAATAGAAGAAGAAGGTGGAGAGAGAGACAGAGACAGATCCATTCGATTAGTGAACGGATCTCG
ACGGTATCGGTTAACTTTTAAAAGAAAAGGGGGGATTGGGGGGTACAGTGCAGGGGAAAGAATAGTAGAC
ATAATAGCAACAGACATACAAACTAAAGAATTACAAAAACAAATTACAAAATTCAAAATTTTAT
